Addgene plasmid #224512: pME-3xHA-BirA-T2A-mCherry-caax (JDW 889)
Purpose: A Gateway compatible middle entry clone containing Biotin Ligase followed by T2A and mCherry membrane reporter (biotinylation and flourescent cell membrane reporter)
Depositing lab: Joshua Wythe. Depositing organization: University of Virginia. Publication: MultiSite Assembly of Gateway Induced Clones (MAGIC): a flexible cloning toolbox for use in vertebrate model systems. Gillespie WB 3rd, Zhang Y, Ruiz OE, Cerda J 3rd, Ortiz-Guzman J, Sherman M, Turner WD, Largoza G, Mosser LE, Fujimoto E, Chien CB, Kwan KM, Arenkiel BR, Devine WP, Wythe JD. Development. 2025 Nov 15;152(22):dev204308. doi: 10.1242/dev.204308. Epub 2025 Nov 13. PubMed 41230856.
Backbone
  Vector backbone: pDONR221
  Vector type: Gateway cloning
Growth in bacteria
  Bacterial resistance: Kanamycin, 50 μg/mL
  Growth temperature: 37°C
  Growth strain: DH5alpha
  Copy number: High Copy
Gene/Insert
  Gene/Insert name: 3xHA-BirA-T2A-mCherry-Caax
  Species: Synthetic
  Cloning method: Gateway Cloning
Terms and licenses: Academic/Nonprofit Terms; Industry Terms: Not Available to Industry
Depositor comments: Please visit https://doi.org/10.1101/2024.07.13.603267 for bioRxiv preprint.
How to cite: pME-3xHA-BirA-T2A-mCherry-caax (JDW 889) was a gift from Joshua Wythe (Addgene plasmid # 224512 ; http://n2t.net/addgene:224512 ; RRID:Addgene_224512)
