[The description below was written by a language model from this plasmid's Addgene catalogue record and pLannotate feature annotations shown in this document.]
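Description:
pME-3xHA-BirA-T2A-mCherry-caax (JDW 889) is a Gateway middle entry clone built in the pDONR221 backbone, about 4.5 kb in size. It is maintained in E. coli as a high-copy plasmid through a ColE1/pUC-type origin and is selected with kanamycin via an aminoglycoside phosphotransferase (KanR) gene. Upstream of the cloning region lie the rrnB T1 and T2 transcription terminators typical of pDONR vectors, which insulate the insert from read-through transcription. A T7 promoter sits just outside attL2, and the short lacI and lacZα fragments that were annotated are backbone remnants rather than functional genes.

The payload is a synthetic open reading frame flanked by attL1 and attL2, the sites used by LR Clonase to transfer the cassette into a destination vector, typically alongside 5' and 3' entry clones in a MultiSite assembly. It encodes the E. coli biotin ligase BirA, named in the record as carrying an N-terminal 3xHA epitope tag (the tag itself is not separately annotated in the feature table, though there is unannotated space between attL1 and birA). This is followed by a T2A ribosomal-skipping peptide and mCherry fused to a short C-terminal H-Ras fragment that supplies the CAAX prenylation motif. A single transcript therefore yields two separate proteins, HA-tagged BirA and a membrane-anchored red fluorescent reporter.

The entry clone carries no eukaryotic promoter, so expression depends on the promoter supplied during recombination. It belongs to a modular cloning toolbox for vertebrate model systems. It is intended for making expression constructs in which cells that biotinylate target proteins are also marked by membrane fluorescence.
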