Features (pLannotate 1.2.2; 13 found; start..end, strand, type, name):
    121..213     +  CDS            lacI (fragment): lac repressor; lacI; The lac repressor binds to the lac operator to inhibit transcription in E. coli. This inhibition can be relieved by adding lactose or isopropyl-β-D-thiogalactopyranoside (IPTG).
    268..295     -  terminator     rrnB T2 terminator: transcription terminator T2 from the E. coli rrnB gene
    427..470     +  terminator     rrnB T1 terminator: Escherichia coli rrnB; transcription terminator T1 from the E. coli rrnB gene
    517..553     -  CDS            lacZα (fragment): LacZα fragment of β-galactosidase; lacZ fragment
    569..668     +  protein_bind   attL1: mutant version of attL; recombination site for the Gateway® LR reaction LR Clonase™
    792..1754    +  CDS            birA: BIRA_ECOLI - Also known as bioR, dhbB. Experimental evidence at protein level: Swiss-Prot protein existence level 1. Acts both as a biotin--[acetyl-CoA-carboxylase] ligase and a biotin-operon repressor. In the presence of ATP, BirA activates biotin to form the BirA-biotinyl-5'-adenylate (BirA-bio-5'-AMP or holoBirA) complex. HoloBirA can either transfer the biotinyl moiety to the biotin carboxyl carrier protein (BCCP) subunit of acetyl-CoA carboxylase, or bind to the biotin operator site and inhibit transcription of the operon. From Escherichia coli (strain K12).
   1770..1819    +  CDS            T2A (fragment): 2A peptide from Thosea asigna virus capsid protein Eukaryotic ribosomes fail to insert a peptide bond between the Gly and Pro residues, yielding separate polypeptides.
   1830..2537    +  CDS            mCherry: mCherry is a basic (constitutively fluorescent) red fluorescent protein published in 2004, derived from Discosoma sp.. It is reported to be a very rapidly-maturing monomer with low acid sensitivity.
   2553..2615    +  CDS            H-Ras (fragment): human small GTPase proto-oncoprotein
   2616..2715    -  protein_bind   attL2: mutant version of attL; recombination site for the Gateway® LR reaction LR Clonase™
   2733..2751    -  promoter       T7 promoter: promoter for bacteriophage T7 RNA polymerase
   2885..3694    +  CDS            KanR: aminoglycoside phosphotransferase; aph(3')-Ia; confers resistance to kanamycin in bacteria or G418 (Geneticin®) in eukaryotes
   3841..4429    +  rep_origin     ori: high-copy-number ColE1/pMB1/pBR322/pUC origin of replication
>Addgene plasmid #224512 | pME-3xHA-BirA-T2A-mCherry-caax (JDW 889) | addgene full sequence | sequence record 446939 | Addgene NGS Result
CTTTCCTGCGTTATCCCCTGATTCTGTGGATAACCGTATTACCGCCTTTGAGTGAGCTGATACCGCTCGC
CGCAGCCGAACGACCGAGCGCAGCGAGTCAGTGAGCGAGGAAGCGGAAGAGCGCCCAATACGCAAACCGC
CTCTCCCCGCGCGTTGGCCGATTCATTAATGCAGCTGGCACGACAGGTTTCCCGACTGGAAAGCGGGCAG
TGAGCGCAACGCAATTAATACGCGTACCGCTAGCCAGGAAGAGTTTGTAGAAACGCAAAAAGGCCATCCG
TCAGGATGGCCTTCTGCTTAGTTTGATGCCTGGCAGTTTATGGCGGGCGTCCTGCCCGCCACCCTCCGGG
CCGTTGCTTCACAACGTTCAAATCCGCTCCCGGCGGATTTGTCCTACTCAGGAGAGCGTTCACCGACAAA
CAACAGATAAAACGAAAGGCCCAGTCTTCCGACTGAGCCTTTCGTTTTATTTGATGCCTGGCAGTTCCCT
ACTCTCGCGTTAACGCTAGCATGGATGTTTTCCCAGTCACGACGTTGTAAAACGACGGCCAGTCTTAAGC
TCGGGCCCCAAATAATGATTTTATTTTGACTGATAGTGACCTGTTCGTTGCAACAAATTGATGAGCAATG
CTTTTTTATAATGCCAACTTTGTACAAAAAAGCAGGCTGCCACCATGGCCACCTATGACGTCCCAGATTA
CGCAAGTTTGCCCGGGTATGATGTTCCTGATTATGCTAGCCTCCCGGGTTACGATGTGCCCGACTATGCC
TCACTTCCAGGCAGATCTCCTATGAAGGATAACACCGTGCCACTGAAATTGATTGCCCTGTTAGCGAACG
GTGAATTTCACTCTGGCGAGCAGTTGGGTGAAACGCTGGGAATGAGCCGGGCGGCTATTAATAAACACAT
TCAGACACTGCGTGACTGGGGCGTTGATGTCTTTACCGTTCCGGGTAAAGGATACAGCCTGCCTGAGCCT
ATCCAGTTACTTAATGCTAAACAGATATTGGGTCAGCTGGATGGCGGTAGTGTAGCCGTGCTGCCAGTGA
TTGACTCCACGAATCAGTACCTTCTTGATCGTATCGGAGAGCTTAAATCGGGCGATGCTTGCATTGCAGA
ATACCAGCAGGCTGGCCGTGGTCGCCGGGGTCGGAAATGGTTTTCGCCTTTTGGCGCAAACTTATATTTG
TCGATGTTCTGGCGTCTGGAACAAGGCCCGGCGGCGGCGATTGGTTTAAGTCTGGTTATCGGTATCGTGA
TGGCGGAAGTATTACGCAAGCTGGGTGCAGATAAAGTTCGTGTTAAATGGCCTAATGACCTCTATCTGCA
GGATCGCAAGCTGGCAGGCATTCTGGTGGAGCTGACTGGCAAAACTGGCGATGCGGCGCAAATAGTCATT
GGAGCCGGGATCAACATGGCAATGCGCCGTGTTGAAGAGAGTGTCGTTAATCAGGGGTGGATCACGCTGC
AGGAAGCGGGGATCAATCTCGATCGTAATACGTTGGCGGCCATGCTAATACGTGAATTACGTGCTGCGTT
GGAACTCTTCGAACAAGAAGGATTGGCACCTTATCTGTCGCGCTGGGAAAAGCTGGATAATTTTATTAAT
CGCCCAGTGAAACTTATCATTGGTGATAAAGAAATATTTGGCATTTCACGCGGAATAGACAAACAGGGGG
CTTTATTACTTGAGCAGGATGGAATAATAAAACCCTGGATGGGCGGTGAAATATCCCTGCGTAGTGCAGA
AAAAGATATCGGATCAGGAGAGGGCAGGGGAAGTCTTCTAACATGCGGGGACGTGGAGGAAAATCCCGGG
CCCAGATCTATGGTGAGCAAGGGCGAGGAGGATAACATGGCCATCATCAAGGAGTTCATGCGCTTCAAGG
TGCACATGGAGGGCTCCGTGAACGGCCACGAGTTCGAGATCGAGGGCGAGGGCGAGGGCCGCCCCTACGA
GGGCACCCAGACCGCCAAGCTGAAGGTGACCAAGGGTGGCCCCCTGCCCTTCGCCTGGGACATCCTGTCC
CCTCAGTTCATGTACGGCTCCAAGGCCTACGTGAAGCACCCCGCCGACATCCCCGACTACTTGAAGCTGT
CCTTCCCCGAGGGCTTCAAGTGGGAGCGCGTGATGAACTTCGAGGACGGCGGCGTGGTGACCGTGACCCA
GGACTCCTCCCTGCAGGACGGCGAGTTCATCTACAAGGTGAAGCTGCGCGGCACCAACTTCCCCTCCGAC
GGCCCCGTAATGCAGAAGAAGACCATGGGCTGGGAGGCCTCCTCCGAGCGGATGTACCCCGAGGACGGCG
CCCTGAAGGGCGAGATCAAGCAGAGGCTGAAGCTGAAGGACGGCGGCCACTACGACGCTGAGGTCAAGAC
CACCTACAAGGCCAAGAAGCCCGTGCAGCTGCCCGGCGCCTACAACGTCAACATCAAGTTGGACATCACC
TCCCACAACGAGGACTACACCATCGTGGAACAGTACGAACGCGCCGAGGGCCGCCACTCCACCGGCGGCA
TGGACGAGCTGTACAAGGGAGGAGGAAGATCTAAGCTGAACCCTCCTGATGAGAGTGGCCCCGGCTGCAT
GAGCTGCAAGTGTGTGCTCTCCTGAACCCAGCTTTCTTGTACAAAGTTGGCATTATAAGAAAGCATTGCT
TATCAATTTGTTGCAACGAACAGGTCACTATCAGTCAAAATAAAATCATTATTTGCCATCCAGCTGATAT
CCCCTATAGTGAGTCGTATTACATGGTCATAGCTGTTTCCTGGCAGCTCTGGCCCGTGTCTCAAAATCTC
TGATGTTACATTGCACAAGATAAAAATATATCATCATGAACAATAAAACTGTCTGCTTACATAAACAGTA
ATACAAGGGGTGTTATGAGCCATATTCAACGGGAAACGTCGAGGCCGCGATTAAATTCCAACATGGATGC
TGATTTATATGGGTATAAATGGGCTCGCGATAATGTCGGGCAATCAGGTGCGACAATCTATCGCTTGTAT
GGGAAGCCCGATGCGCCAGAGTTGTTTCTGAAACATGGCAAAGGTAGCGTTGCCAATGATGTTACAGATG
AGATGGTCAGACTAAACTGGCTGACGGAATTTATGCCTCTTCCGACCATCAAGCATTTTATCCGTACTCC
TGATGATGCATGGTTACTCACCACTGCGATCCCCGGAAAAACAGCATTCCAGGTATTAGAAGAATATCCT
GATTCAGGTGAAAATATTGTTGATGCGCTGGCAGTGTTCCTGCGCCGGTTGCATTCGATTCCTGTTTGTA
ATTGTCCTTTTAACAGCGATCGCGTATTTCGTCTCGCTCAGGCGCAATCACGAATGAATAACGGTTTGGT
TGATGCGAGTGATTTTGATGACGAGCGTAATGGCTGGCCTGTTGAACAAGTCTGGAAAGAAATGCATAAA
CTTTTGCCATTCTCACCGGATTCAGTCGTCACTCATGGTGATTTCTCACTTGATAACCTTATTTTTGACG
AGGGGAAATTAATAGGTTGTATTGATGTTGGACGAGTCGGAATCGCAGACCGATACCAGGATCTTGCCAT
CCTATGGAACTGCCTCGGTGAGTTTTCTCCTTCATTACAGAAACGGCTTTTTCAAAAATATGGTATTGAT
AATCCTGATATGAATAAATTGCAGTTTCATTTGATGCTCGATGAGTTTTTCTAATCAGAATTGGTTAATT
GGTTGTAACACTGGCAGAGCATTACGCTGACTTGACGGGACGGCGCAAGCTCATGACCAAAATCCCTTAA
CGTGAGTTACGCGTCGTTCCACTGAGCGTCAGACCCCGTAGAAAAGATCAAAGGATCTTCTTGAGATCCT
TTTTTTCTGCGCGTAATCTGCTGCTTGCAAACAAAAAAACCACCGCTACCAGCGGTGGTTTGTTTGCCGG
ATCAAGAGCTACCAACTCTTTTTCCGAAGGTAACTGGCTTCAGCAGAGCGCAGATACCAAATACTGTTCT
TCTAGTGTAGCCGTAGTTAGGCCACCACTTCAAGAACTCTGTAGCACCGCCTACATACCTCGCTCTGCTA
ATCCTGTTACCAGTGGCTGCTGCCAGTGGCGATAAGTCGTGTCTTACCGGGTTGGACTCAAGACGATAGT
TACCGGATAAGGCGCAGCGGTCGGGCTGAACGGGGGGTTCGTGCACACAGCCCAGCTTGGAGCGAACGAC
CTACACCGAACTGAGATACCTACAGCGTGAGCTATGAGAAAGCGCCACGCTTCCCGAAGGGAGAAAGGCG
GACAGGTATCCGGTAAGCGGCAGGGTCGGAACAGGAGAGCGCACGAGGGAGCTTCCAGGGGGAAACGCCT
GGTATCTTTATAGTCCTGTCGGGTTTCGCCACCTCTGACTTGAGCGTCGATTTTTGTGATGCTCGTCAGG
GGGGCGGAGCCTATGGAAAAACGCCAGCAACGCGGCCTTTTTACGGTTCCTGGCCTTTTGCTGGCCTTTT
GCTCACATGTT
